Addgene plasmid #99711: pRK5 HA-RagA(T21N)
Purpose: Mammalian expression of HA-RagA(T21N)
Depositing lab: David Sabatini & Kuang Shen. Depositing organization: Whitehead Institute for Biomedical Research. Publication: Intersubunit Crosstalk in the Rag GTPase Heterodimer Enables mTORC1 to Respond Rapidly to Amino Acid Availability. Shen K, Choe A, Sabatini DM. Mol Cell. 2017 Oct 17. pii: S1097-2765(17)30704-9. doi: 10.1016/j.molcel.2017.09.026. PubMed 29056322.
Backbone
  Vector backbone: pRK5
Growth in bacteria
  Bacterial resistance: Ampicillin, 100 μg/mL
  Growth temperature: 37°C
  Growth strain: DH5alpha
  Copy number: High Copy
Gene/Insert
  Gene/Insert name: RagA
  Mutation: T21N
  Entrez Gene: RRAGA (a.k.a. FIP-1, FIP1, RAGA)
  Promoter: CMV
  Tag / fusion protein: HA (N terminal on backbone)
  Cloning method: Unknown
  Sequencing primers: 5′ ATT TAG GTG ACA CTA TAG
Terms and licenses: Academic/Nonprofit Terms; Industry Terms: Not Available to Industry
How to cite: pRK5 HA-RagA(T21N) was a gift from David Sabatini & Kuang Shen (Addgene plasmid # 99711 ; http://n2t.net/addgene:99711 ; RRID:Addgene_99711)
