[The description below was written by a language model from this plasmid's Addgene catalogue record and pLannotate feature annotations shown in this document.]
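Description:
pRK5 HA-RagA(T21N) is a mammalian expression plasmid of about 5.7 kb built on the pRK5 backbone, intended for transient expression of a mutant Rag GTPase in cultured mammalian cells. It is propagated in E. coli as a high-copy plasmid through a ColE1/pUC-type origin and selected with ampicillin via the β-lactamase gene. An M13 phage origin is also annotated, which in principle allows single-stranded DNA production. The table additionally lists backbone remnants with no evident role in expression: lac promoter/operator elements and fragments of lacZα, lacI, rop and bom. No mammalian selection marker is annotated. An SV40 enhancer/early promoter region lies downstream of the expression cassette, but no complete drug-resistance gene follows it.

The payload is the human RRAGA (RagA) coding sequence carrying the T21N substitution, fused at its N terminus to an HA epitope tag supplied by the backbone. The tag itself was not picked up by the automated annotation, though there is unannotated space just upstream of the RRAGA open reading frame. Transcription is driven by the human CMV immediate-early enhancer and promoter, followed by a fragment of CMV intron A, and is terminated by an SV40 polyadenylation signal. An SP6 promoter sits between the CMV elements and the insert and serves as a sequencing priming site. A short match to an IgH signal sequence in this leader region is only a fragment.

The associated study concerns crosstalk between subunits of the Rag GTPase heterodimer and how this lets mTORC1 respond to amino acid availability. The record does not spell out the mutation's functional effect, although substitutions at this position in small GTPases are generally used to perturb nucleotide binding. The HA tag allows detection and immunoprecipitation of the expressed protein.
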