Features (pLannotate 1.2.2; 20 found; start..end, strand, type, name):
      1..22      +  protein_bind   CAP binding site: CAP binding activates transcription in the presence of cAMP. E. coli catabolite activator protein
     37..67      +  promoter       lac promoter: promoter for the E. coli lac operon
     75..91      +  protein_bind   lac operator: The lac repressor binds to the lac operator to inhibit transcription in E. coli. This inhibition can be relieved by adding lactose or isopropyl-β-D-thiogalactopyranoside (IPTG). lac repressor encoded by lacI
    144..523     +  enhancer       CMV enhancer: human cytomegalovirus immediate early enhancer
    524..727     +  promoter       CMV promoter: human cytomegalovirus (CMV) immediate early promoter
    863..906     +  intron         CMV intron (fragment): modified intron A from human cytomegalovirus
    958..976     +  promoter       SP6 promoter: promoter for bacteriophage SP6 RNA polymerase
    980..1017    +  CDS            IgH signal sequence (fragment): signal sequence from the mouse immunoglobulin heavy chain variable region
   1162..2100    +  CDS            RRAGA: RRAGA_HUMAN - Experimental evidence at protein level: Swiss-Prot protein existence level 1. (Microbial infection) May alternatively act as a cellular target for adenovirus E3-14.7K, an inhibitor of TNF-alpha functions, thereby affecting cell death. From Homo sapiens (Human).
   2150..2284    +  polyA_signal   SV40 poly(A) signal: SV40 polyadenylation signal
   2353..2710    +  promoter       SV40 promoter: SV40 enhancer and early promoter
   2729..2883    +  CDS            lacZα (fragment): LacZα fragment of β-galactosidase; lacZ fragment
   2889..2940    -  misc_feature   bom (fragment): basis of mobility region from pBR322
   2959..3339    +  rep_origin     M13 ori (sequence partly withheld): M13 bacteriophage origin of replication; arrow indicates direction of (+) strand synthesis
   3415..3464    -  misc_feature   bom (fragment): basis of mobility region from pBR322
   3566..3601    -  CDS            rop (fragment): Rop protein, which maintains plasmids at low copy number; rop
   3696..3800    +  promoter       AmpR promoter: bla
   3801..4661    +  CDS            AmpR: β-lactamase; bla; confers resistance to ampicillin, carbenicillin, and related antibiotics
   4832..5420    +  rep_origin     ori: high-copy-number ColE1/pMB1/pBR322/pUC origin of replication
   5603..5695    +  CDS            lacI (fragment): lac repressor; lacI; The lac repressor binds to the lac operator to inhibit transcription in E. coli. This inhibition can be relieved by adding lactose or isopropyl-β-D-thiogalactopyranoside (IPTG).
>Addgene plasmid #99711 | pRK5 HA-RagA(T21N) | addgene full sequence | sequence record 197070 | Addgene NGS Result
TAATGTGAGTTAGCTCACTCATTAGGCACCCCAGGCTTTACACTTTATGCTTCCGGCTCGTATGTTGTGT
GGAATTGTGAGCGGATAACAATTTCACACAGGAAACAGCTATGACATGATTACGAATTAATTCGAGCTCG
CCCGACATTGATTATTGACTAGTTATTAATAGTAATCAATTACGGGGTCATTAGTTCATAGCCCATATAT
GGAGTTCCGCGTTACATAACTTACGGTAAATGGCCCGCCTGGCTGACCGCCCAACGACCCCCGCCCATTG
ACGTCAATAATGACGTATGTTCCCATAGTAACGCCAATAGGGACTTTCCATTGACGTCAATGGGTGGAGT
ATTTACGGTAAACTGCCCACTTGGCAGTACATCAAGTGTATCATATGCCAAGTACGCCCCCTATTGACGT
CAATGACGGTAAATGGCCCGCCTGGCATTATGCCCAGTACATGACCTTATGGGACTTTCCTACTTGGCAG
TACATCTACGTATTAGTCATCGCTATTACCATGGTGATGCGGTTTTGGCAGTACATCAATGGGCGTGGAT
AGCGGTTTGACTCACGGGGATTTCCAAGTCTCCACCCCATTGACGTCAATGGGAGTTTGTTTTGGCACCA
AAATCAACGGGACTTTCCAAAATGTCGTAACAACTCCGCCCCATTGACGCAAATGGGCGGTAGGCGTGTA
CGGTGGGAGGTCTATATAAGCAGAGCTCGTTTAGTGAACCGTCAGATCGCCTGGAGACGCCATCCACGCT
GTTTTGACCTCCATAGAAGACACCGGGACCGATCCAGCCTCCGCGGCCGGGAACGGTGCATTGGAACGCG
GATTCCCCGTGCCAAGAGTGACGTAAGTACCGCCTATAGAGTCTATAGGCCCACCCCCTTGGCTTCGTTA
GAACGCGGCTACAATTAATACATAACCTTATGTATCATACACATACGATTTAGGTGACACTATAGAATAA
CATCCACTTTGCCTTTCTCTCCACAGGTGTCCACTCCCAGGTCCAACTGCACCTCGGTTCTATCGATTGA
ATTCCCGAACCGACAGTCGGTCTCTTCACCAAGGCCATTCGCGCCACCATGGGCTACCCCTATGATGTGC
CTGACTACGCAGATCTCAATGGTGGTGGTGGTGGGTCGACGATGCCAAATACAGCCATGAAGAAAAAGGT
GCTGCTGATGGGGAAGAGCGGGTCGGGGAAGAACAGCATGAGGTCGATAATCTTCGCCAATTACATTGCT
CGCGACACCCGGCGCCTGGGGGCCACCATTGACGTGGAACACTCCCACGTCCGATTCCTAGGGAACCTGG
TGCTGAACCTGTGGGACTGTGGCGGTCAGGACACCTTCATGGAAAATTACTTCACCAGCCAGCGAGACAA
TATCTTCCGTAACGTGGAAGTTTTGATTTACGTGTTTGACGTGGAGAGCCGCGAACTGGAAAAGGACATG
CATTATTACCAGTCGTGTCTGGAGGCCATCCTCCAGAACTCTCCTGACGCCAAAATCTTCTGCCTGGTGC
ACAAAATGGATCTGGTTCAGGAGGATCAGCGTGACCTGATTTTTAAAGAGCGAGAGGAAGACCTGAGGCG
TCTGTCTCGCCCGCTGGAGTGTGCTTGTTTTCGAACGTCCATCTGGGATGAGACGCTCTACAAAGCCTGG
TCCAGCATCGTCTACCAGCTGATTCCCAACGTTCAGCAGCTGGAGATGAACCTCAGGAATTTTGCCCAAA
TCATTGAGGCCGATGAAGTTCTGCTGTTCGAAAGAGCTACATTCTTGGTTATTTCCCACTACCAGTGCAA
AGAGCAGCGCGACGTCCACCGGTTTGAGAAGATCAGCAACATCATCAAACAGTTCAAGCTGAGCTGCAGT
AAATTGGCCGCTTCCTTCCAGAGCATGGAAGTTAGGAATTCCAACTTCGCTGCTTTCATCGACATCTTCA
CCTCAAATACGTACGTGATGGTGGTCATGTCAGATCCGTCGATCCCTTCTGCGGCCACTCTGATCAACAT
TCGCAATGCCCGGAAACACTTTGAGAAGCTGGAGAGAGTGGATGGCCCCAAGCACAGTCTCCTTATGCGT
TGAGCGGCCGCTAAGTAAGTAAGGATCCCCAGCTTGGCCGCCATGGCCCAACTTGTTTATTGCAGCTTAT
AATGGTTACAAATAAAGCAATAGCATCACAAATTTCACAAATAAAGCATTTTTTTCACTGCATTCTAGTT
GTGGTTTGTCCAAACTCATCAATGTATCTTATCATGTCTGGATCGGGAATTAATTCGGCGCAGCACCATG
GCCTGAAATAACCTCTGAAAGAGGAACTTGGTTAGGTACCTTCTGAGGCGGAAAGAACCAGCTGTGGAAT
GTGTGTCAGTTAGGGTGTGGAAAGTCCCCAGGCTCCCCAGCAGGCAGAAGTATGCAAAGCATGCATCTCA
ATTAGTCAGCAACCAGGTGTGGAAAGTCCCCAGGCTCCCCAGCAGGCAGAAGTATGCAAAGCATGCATCT
CAATTAGTCAGCAACCATAGTCCCGCCCCTAACTCCGCCCATCCCGCCCCTAACTCCGCCCAGTTCCGCC
CATTCTCCGCCCCATGGCTGACTAATTTTTTTTATTTATGCAGAGGCCGAGGCCGCCTCGGCCTCTGAGC
TATTCCAGAAGTAGTGAGGAGGCTTTTTTGGAGGCCTAGGCTTTTGCAAAAAGCTGTTAACAGCTTGGCA
CTGGCCGTCGTTTTACAACGTCGTGACTGGGAAAACCCTGGCGTTACCCAACTTAATCGCCTTGCAGCAC
ATCCCCCTTTCGCCAGCTGGCGTAATAGCGAAGAGGCCCGCACCGATCGCCCTTCCCAACAGTTGCGCAG
CCTGAATGGCGAATGGCGCCTGATGCGGTATTTTCTCCTTACGCATCTGTGCGGTATTTCACACCGCATA
[142 nt withheld, positions 2941-3082]
C
[141 nt withheld, positions 3084-3224]
CCTTTGACGTTGGAGTCCACGTTCTTT
[37 nt withheld, positions 3252-3288]
ACCCTATCTCGGGCTATTCTTTTGATTTATAAGGGATTTTGCCGATTTCGGCCTATTGGTTAAAAAATGA
GCTGATTTAACAAAAATTTAACGCGAATTTTAACAAAATATTAACGTTTACAATTTTATGGTGCACTCTC
AGTACAATCTGCTCTGATGCCGCATAGTTAAGCCAGCCCCGACACCCGCCAACACCCGCTGACGCGCCCT
GACGGGCTTGTCTGCTCCCGGCATCCGCTTACAGACAAGCTGTGACCGTCTCCGGGAGCTGCATGTGTCA
GAGGTTTTCACCGTCATCACCGAAACGCGCGAGACGAAAGGGCCTCGTGATACGCCTATTTTTATAGGTT
AATGTCATGATAATAATGGTTTCTTAGACGTCAGGTGGCACTTTTCGGGGAAATGTGCGCGGAACCCCTA
TTTGTTTATTTTTCTAAATACATTCAAATATGTATCCGCTCATGAGACAATAACCCTGATAAATGCTTCA
ATAATATTGAAAAAGGAAGAGTATGAGTATTCAACATTTCCGTGTCGCCCTTATTCCCTTTTTTGCGGCA
TTTTGCCTTCCTGTTTTTGCTCACCCAGAAACGCTGGTGAAAGTAAAAGATGCTGAAGATCAGTTGGGTG
CACGAGTGGGTTACATCGAACTGGATCTCAACAGCGGTAAGATCCTTGAGAGTTTTCGCCCCGAAGAACG
TTTTCCAATGATGAGCACTTTTAAAGTTCTGCTATGTGGCGCGGTATTATCCCGTATTGACGCCGGGCAA
GAGCAACTCGGTCGCCGCATACACTATTCTCAGAATGACTTGGTTGAGTACTCACCAGTCACAGAAAAGC
ATCTTACGGATGGCATGACAGTAAGAGAATTATGCAGTGCTGCCATAACCATGAGTGATAACACTGCGGC
CAACTTACTTCTGACAACGATCGGAGGACCGAAGGAGCTAACCGCTTTTTTGCACAACATGGGGGATCAT
GTAACTCGCCTTGATCGTTGGGAACCGGAGCTGAATGAAGCCATACCAAACGACGAGCGTGACACCACGA
TGCCTGTAGCAATGGCAACAACGTTGCGCAAACTATTAACTGGCGAACTACTTACTCTAGCTTCCCGGCA
ACAATTAATAGACTGGATGGAGGCGGATAAAGTTGCAGGACCACTTCTGCGCTCGGCCCTTCCGGCTGGC
TGGTTTATTGCTGATAAATCTGGAGCCGGTGAGCGTGGGTCTCGCGGTATCATTGCAGCACTGGGGCCAG
ATGGTAAGCCCTCCCGTATCGTAGTTATCTACACGACGGGGAGTCAGGCAACTATGGATGAACGAAATAG
ACAGATCGCTGAGATAGGTGCCTCACTGATTAAGCATTGGTAACTGTCAGACCAAGTTTACTCATATATA
CTTTAGATTGATTTAAAACTTCATTTTTAATTTAAAAGGATCTAGGTGAAGATCCTTTTTGATAATCTCA
TGACCAAAATCCCTTAACGTGAGTTTTCGTTCCACTGAGCGTCAGACCCCGTAGAAAAGATCAAAGGATC
TTCTTGAGATCCTTTTTTTCTGCGCGTAATCTGCTGCTTGCAAACAAAAAAACCACCGCTACCAGCGGTG
GTTTGTTTGCCGGATCAAGAGCTACCAACTCTTTTTCCGAAGGTAACTGGCTTCAGCAGAGCGCAGATAC
CAAATACTGTTCTTCTAGTGTAGCCGTAGTTAGGCCACCACTTCAAGAACTCTGTAGCACCGCCTACATA
CCTCGCTCTGCTAATCCTGTTACCAGTGGCTGCTGCCAGTGGCGATAAGTCGTGTCTTACCGGGTTGGAC
TCAAGACGATAGTTACCGGATAAGGCGCAGCGGTCGGGCTGAACGGGGGGTTCGTGCACACAGCCCAGCT
TGGAGCGAACGACCTACACCGAACTGAGATACCTACAGCGTGAGCTATGAGAAAGCGCCACGCTTCCCGA
AGGGAGAAAGGCGGACAGGTATCCGGTAAGCGGCAGGGTCGGAACAGGAGAGCGCACGAGGGAGCTTCCA
GGGGGAAACGCCTGGTATCTTTATAGTCCTGTCGGGTTTCGCCACCTCTGACTTGAGCGTCGATTTTTGT
GATGCTCGTCAGGGGGGCGGAGCCTATGGAAAAACGCCAGCAACGCGGCCTTTTTACGGTTCCTGGCCTT
TTGCTGGCCTTTTGCTCACATGTTCTTTCCTGCGTTATCCCCTGATTCTGTGGATAACCGTATTACCGCC
TTTGAGTGAGCTGATACCGCTCGCCGCAGCCGAACGACCGAGCGCAGCGAGTCAGTGAGCGAGGAAGCGG
AAGAGCGCCCAATACGCAAACCGCCTCTCCCCGCGCGTTGGCCGATTCATTAATGCAGCTGGCACGACAG
GTTTCCCGACTGGAAAGCGGGCAGTGAGCGCAACGCAAT
